Addgene plasmid #162812: pAS1_4xh7SKPylT_EF1_GFP*_Intein_DD
Purpose: STELLA plasmid for amber suppression of C-terminally labelled GFP
Depositing lab: Simon Elsaesser. Publication: Universal Single-Residue Terminal Labels for Fluorescent Live Cell Imaging of Microproteins. Lafranchi L, Schlesinger D, Kimler KJ, Elsasser SJ. J Am Chem Soc. 2020 Nov 25;142(47):20080-20087. doi: 10.1021/jacs.0c09574. Epub 2020 Nov 11. PubMed 33175524.
Backbone
  Vector backbone: pAS
  Vector type: Mammalian Expression ; PiggyBac
Growth in bacteria
  Bacterial resistance: Ampicillin, 100 μg/mL
  Growth temperature: 37°C
  Growth strain: NEB Stable
  Copy number: High Copy
Gene/Insert
  Gene/Insert name: GFP(C-TAG)-Intein-DD
  Species: Synthetic
  Mutation: GFP(Opal247,Amber)
  Promoter: EF1alpha
  Cloning method: Restriction Enzyme; 5′ cloning site Unknown (unknown if destroyed)
Terms and licenses: Academic/Nonprofit Terms; Industry Terms: Not Available to Industry
How to cite: pAS1_4xh7SKPylT_EF1_GFP*_Intein_DD was a gift from Simon Elsaesser (Addgene plasmid # 162812 ; http://n2t.net/addgene:162812 ; RRID:Addgene_162812)
