[The description below was written by a language model from this plasmid's Addgene catalogue record and pLannotate feature annotations shown in this document.]
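Description:
pAS1_4xh7SKPylT_EF1_GFP*_Intein_DD is an 8.4 kb mammalian expression plasmid on the pAS backbone, catalogued as a PiggyBac-type vector, built for amber suppression in the STELLA approach to placing a single non-canonical residue at a protein terminus. It is maintained in E. coli as a high-copy plasmid through a ColE1/pUC-type origin with ampicillin selection (AmpR and its promoter). It also carries an f1 origin and remnants of a lacZα/lac promoter cloning region. The automated annotation does not call PiggyBac terminal repeats. The two fragments labelled as lambda portal protein flank the payload and are probably database mis-hits, but the record does not say what these regions are. No mammalian selection marker is annotated.

The payload has two parts. Four tandem tRNA genes on the reverse strand correspond, according to the plasmid name, to four copies of the pyrrolysyl suppressor tRNA (PylT), each driven by a human 7SK Pol III promoter; these promoters are not annotated separately. In the forward direction, an EF-1α core promoter joined to an HTLV-1 5' LTR fragment drives superfolder GFP. The recorded mutation replaces the GFP stop codon at position 247 with an amber codon. Downstream in the annotation come a 6xHis tag, a DnaE-derived intein fragment and a C-terminal FKBP12-based destabilisation domain (DD). A WPRE fragment and the SV40 polyadenylation signal complete the cassette.

The design implies that amber readthrough yields a fusion from which the intein removes the downstream portion, leaving GFP ending in the incorporated amino acid, while the DD promotes degradation of the released or unprocessed part. This mechanism is inferred from the parts rather than stated in the record. No pyrrolysyl-tRNA synthetase is annotated, so it presumably has to be supplied separately. The stated use is amber suppression to produce C-terminally labelled GFP, in the context of live-cell fluorescent imaging of microproteins.
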