Features (pLannotate 1.2.2; 24 found; start..end, strand, type, name):
    118..546     -  rep_origin     f1 ori (sequence partly withheld): f1 bacteriophage origin of replication; arrow indicates direction of (+) strand synthesis
    551..706     -  CDS            lacZα (fragment): LacZα fragment of β-galactosidase; lacZ fragment
    708..827     +  CDS            B (fragment): PORTL_LAMBD - Experimental evidence at protein level: Swiss-Prot protein existence level 1. Forms the portal vertex of the capsid (PubMed:6228056, PubMed:6232391). This portal plays critical roles in head assembly, genome packaging, neck/tail attachment, and genome ejection (Probable). The portal protein multimerizes as a single ring-shaped homododecamer arranged around a central channel (PubMed:6232391). Binds to the terminase subunits to form the packaging machine (PubMed:7799432). From Escherichia phage lambda (Bacteriophage lambda).
   1340..1408    -  ncRNA          tRNA: Accession: RF00005 - tRNA
   1669..1737    -  ncRNA          tRNA: Accession: RF00005 - tRNA
   1998..2066    -  ncRNA          tRNA: Accession: RF00005 - tRNA
   2327..2395    -  ncRNA          tRNA: Accession: RF00005 - tRNA
   2687..2898    +  promoter       EF-1α core promoter: core promoter for human elongation factor EF-1α
   2911..3179    +  LTR            5' LTR (truncated): truncated 5' long terminal repeat (LTR) from human T-cell leukemia virus (HTLV) type 1
   3225..3938    +  CDS            Superfolder GFP: Superfolder GFP is a basic (constitutively fluorescent) green fluorescent protein published in 2005, derived from Aequorea victoria. It is reported to be a very rapidly-maturing weak dimer.
   3945..3962    +  CDS            6xHis: 6xHis affinity tag
   3966..4451    +  CDS            dnaE-N (fragment): DPO3A_SYNY3 - Experimental evidence at protein level: Swiss-Prot protein existence level 1. DNA polymerase III is a complex, multichain enzyme responsible for most of the replicative synthesis in bacteria. This DNA polymerase also exhibits 3' to 5' exonuclease activity. The alpha chain is the DNA polymerase (By similarity). From Synechocystis sp. (strain PCC 6803 / Kazusa).
   4470..4791    +  CDS            DD-C (fragment): destabilization domain that can be stabilized by Shield1 in the ProteoTuner™ system FKBP12 mutant optimized for use as a C-terminal tag
   4799..4905    +  misc_feature   WPRE (fragment): woodchuck hepatitis virus posttranscriptional regulatory element
   4914..5035    +  polyA_signal   SV40 poly(A) signal: SV40 polyadenylation signal
   5053..5145    +  ncRNA          G-CSF SLDE: Accession: RF00183 - G-CSF factor stem-loop destabilising element (SLDE)
   5842..6309    +  CDS            B (fragment): PORTL_LAMBD - Experimental evidence at protein level: Swiss-Prot protein existence level 1. Forms the portal vertex of the capsid (PubMed:6228056, PubMed:6232391). This portal plays critical roles in head assembly, genome packaging, neck/tail attachment, and genome ejection (Probable). The portal protein multimerizes as a single ring-shaped homododecamer arranged around a central channel (PubMed:6232391). Binds to the terminase subunits to form the packaging machine (PubMed:7799432). From Escherichia phage lambda (Bacteriophage lambda).
   6347..6363    -  protein_bind   lac operator: The lac repressor binds to the lac operator to inhibit transcription in E. coli. This inhibition can be relieved by adding lactose or isopropyl-β-D-thiogalactopyranoside (IPTG). lac repressor encoded by lacI
   6371..6401    -  promoter       lac promoter: promoter for the E. coli lac operon
   6416..6437    -  protein_bind   CAP binding site: CAP binding activates transcription in the presence of cAMP. E. coli catabolite activator protein
   6450..6542    -  CDS            lacI (fragment): lac repressor; lacI; The lac repressor binds to the lac operator to inhibit transcription in E. coli. This inhibition can be relieved by adding lactose or isopropyl-β-D-thiogalactopyranoside (IPTG).
   6725..7313    -  rep_origin     ori: high-copy-number ColE1/pMB1/pBR322/pUC origin of replication
   7484..8344    -  CDS            AmpR: β-lactamase; bla; confers resistance to ampicillin, carbenicillin, and related antibiotics
   8345..65      -  promoter       AmpR promoter (across the origin): bla
>Addgene plasmid #162812 | pAS1_4xh7SKPylT_EF1_GFP*_Intein_DD | addgene full sequence | sequence record 318685 | Addgene NGS Result
TATTGTCTCATGAGCGGATACATATTTGAATGTATTTAGAAAAATAAACAAATAGGGGTTCCGCGCACAT
TTCCCCGAAAAGTGCCACCTAAATTGTAAGCGTTAATATTTTGTTAAAATTCGCGTTAAATTTTTGTTAA
ATCAGCTCATTTTTTAACCAATAGGCCGAAATCGGCAAAATCCCTTATAAATCAAAAGAATAGACCGAGA
TAGGGT
[37 nt withheld, positions 217-253]
AAAGAACGTGGACTCCAACGTCAAAGG
[49 nt withheld, positions 281-329]
T
[91 nt withheld, positions 331-421]
G
[124 nt withheld, positions 423-546]
CCCATTCGCCATTCAGGCTGCGCAACTGTTGGGAAGGGCGATCGGTGCGGGCCTCTTCGCTATTACGCCA
GCTGGCGAAAGGGGGATGTGCTGCAAGGCGATTAAGTTGGGTAACGCCAGGGTTTTCCCAGTCACGACGT
TGTAAAACGACGGCCAGTGAGCGCGCCTCGTTCATTCACGTTTTTGAACCCGTGGAGGACGGGCAGACTC
GCGGTGCAAATGTGTTTTACAGCGTGATGGAGCAGATGAAGATGCTCGACACGCTGCAGAACACGCAGCT
AGATTAACCCTAGAAAGATAATCATATTGTGACGTACGTTAAAGATAATCATGTGTAAAATTGACGCATG
TGTTTTATCGGTCTGTATATCGAGGTTTATTTATTAATTTGAATAGATATTAAGTTTTATTATATTTACA
CTTACATACTAATAATAAATTCAACAAACAATTTATTTATGTTTATTTATTTATTAAAAAAAACAAAAAC
TCAAAATTTCTTCTATAAAGTAACAAAACTTTTATGAGGGACAGCCCCCCCCCAAAGCCCCCAGGGATGT
AATTACGTCCCTCCCCCGCTAGGGGGCAGCAGCGAGCCGCCCGGGGCTCCGCTCCGGTCCGGCGCTCCCC
CCGCATCCCCGAGCCGGCAGCGTGCGGGGACAGCCCGGGCACGGGGAAGGTGGCACGGGATCGCTTTCCT
CTGAACGCTTCTCGCTGCTCTTTGAGCCTGCAGACACCTGGGGGGATACGGGGAAAAGGCCTCCACGGCC
AACTAGTGAAAAACCGCACTTGTCCGGAAACCCCGGGAATCTAACCCGGCTGAACGGATTTAGAGTCCGT
TCGATCTACATGATCAGGTTTCCGAGGTACCCAGGCGGCGCACAAGCTATATAAACCTGAAGGAAATCTC
AACTTTACACTTAGGTCAAGTTACTTATCGTACTAGAGCTTCAGCAGGAAATTTAACTAAAATCTAATTT
AACCAGCATAGCAAATATCATTTATTCCCAAAATGCTAAAGTTTGAGATAAACGGACTTGATTTCCGGCT
GTTTTGACACTATCCAGAATGCCTTGCAGATGGGTGGGGCATGCTAAATACTGCAGGAAAAACCGCACTT
GTCCGGAAACCCCGGGAATCTAACCCGGCTGAACGGATTTAGAGTCCGTTCGATCTACATGATCAGGTTT
CCGAGGTACCCAGGCGGCGCACAAGCTATATAAACCTGAAGGAAATCTCAACTTTACACTTAGGTCAAGT
TACTTATCGTACTAGAGCTTCAGCAGGAAATTTAACTAAAATCTAATTTAACCAGCATAGCAAATATCAT
TTATTCCCAAAATGCTAAAGTTTGAGATAAACGGACTTGATTTCCGGCTGTTTTGACACTATCCAGAATG
CCTTGCAGATGGGTGGGGCATGCTAAATACTGCAGGAAAAACCGCACTTGTCCGGAAACCCCGGGAATCT
AACCCGGCTGAACGGATTTAGAGTCCGTTCGATCTACATGATCAGGTTTCCGAGGTACCCAGGCGGCGCA
CAAGCTATATAAACCTGAAGGAAATCTCAACTTTACACTTAGGTCAAGTTACTTATCGTACTAGAGCTTC
AGCAGGAAATTTAACTAAAATCTAATTTAACCAGCATAGCAAATATCATTTATTCCCAAAATGCTAAAGT
TTGAGATAAACGGACTTGATTTCCGGCTGTTTTGACACTATCCAGAATGCCTTGCAGATGGGTGGGGCAT
GCTAAATACTGCAGGAAAAACCGCACTTGTCCGGAAACCCCGGGAATCTAACCCGGCTGAACGGATTTAG
AGTCCGTTCGATCTACATGATCAGGTTTCCGAGGTACCCAGGCGGCGCACAAGCTATATAAACCTGAAGG
AAATCTCAACTTTACACTTAGGTCAAGTTACTTATCGTACTAGAGCTTCAGCAGGAAATTTAACTAAAAT
CTAATTTAACCAGCATAGCAAATATCATTTATTCCCAAAATGCTAAAGTTTGAGATAAACGGACTTGATT
TCCGGCTGTTTTGACACTATCCAGAATGCCTTGCAGATGGGTGGGGCATGCTAAATACTGCAGAACTAGT
GCTCTAGAAAGGATCTGCGATCGCTCCGGTGCCCGTCAGTGGGCAGAGCGCACATCGCCCACAGTCCCCG
AGAAGTTGGGGGGAGGGGTCGGCAATTGAACGGGTGCCTAGAGAAGGTGGCGCGGGGTAAACTGGGAAAG
TGATGTCGTGTACTGGCTCCGCCTTTTTCCCGAGGGTGGGGGAGAACCGTATATAAGTGCAGTAGTCGCC
GTGAACGTTCTTTTTCGCAACGGGTTTGCCGCCAGAACACAGCTGAAGCTTCGAGGGGCTCGCATCTCTC
CTTCACGCGCCCGCCGCCCTACCTGAGGCCGCCATCCACGCCGGTTGAGTCGCGTTCTGCCGCCTCCCGC
CTGTGGTGCCTCCTGAACTGCGTCCGCCGTCTAGGTAAGTTTAAAGCTCAGGTCGAGACCGGGCCTTTGT
CCGGCGCTCCCTTGGAGCCTACCTAGACTCAGCCGGCTCTCCACGCTTTGCCTGACCCTGCTTGCTCAAC
TCTACGTCTTTGTTTCGTTTTCTGTTCTGCGCCGTTACAGATCCAAGCTGTGACCGGCGCCTACTCTAGA
GCTAGCGAATTCGCCACCATGTCCAAGGGCGAGGAACTGTTCACCGGCGTGGTGCCCATCCTGGTGGAAC
TGGATGGCGACGTGAACGGCCACAAGTTCTCTGTGCGGGGAGAGGGCGAAGGCGACGCCACAAATGGCAA
GCTGACCCTGAAGTTCATCTGCACCACCGGCAAGCTGCCCGTGCCTTGGCCTACCCTCGTGACCACACTG
ACCTACGGCGTGCAGTGCTTCAGCAGATACCCCGACCATATGAAGCGGCACGACTTCTTCAAGAGCGCCA
TGCCCGAGGGCTACGTGCAGGAACGGACCATCAGCTTCAAGGACGACGGCACCTACAAGACCAGAGCCGA
AGTGAAGTTCGAGGGCGACACCCTCGTGAACCGGATCGAGCTGAAGGGCATCGATTTCAAAGAGGACGGC
AACATCCTGGGCCACAAGCTGGAGTACAACTTCAACAGCCACCTGGTGTACATCACCGCCGACAAGCAGA
AGAACGGCATCAAGGCCAACTTCAAGATCCGGCACAACGTGGAAGATGGCAGCGTGCAGCTGGCCGACCA
CTACCAGCAGAACACCCCCATCGGAGATGGCCCCGTGCTGCTGCCCGACAACCACTACCTGAGCACCCAG
AGCGTGCTGAGCAAGGACCCCAACGAGAAGCGGGACCACATGGTGCTGCTGGAATTCGTGACCGCCGCTG
GCATCACCCACGGCATGGACGAGCTGTACAAGGGCAGCCACCATCACCATCACCATTAGTGCCTCAGTTT
TGGCACCGAAATTTTAACCGTTGAGTACGGCCCATTGCCCATTGGCAAAATTGTGAGTGAAGAAATTAAT
TGTTCTGTGTACAGTGTTGATCCAGAAGGGAGAGTTTACACCCAGGCGATCGCCCAATGGCATGACCGGG
GAGAGCAGGAAGTATTGGAATATGAATTGGAAGATGGTTCAGTAATCCGAGCTACCTCTGACCACCGCTT
TTTAACCACCGATTATCAACTGTTGGCGATCGAAGAAATTTTTGCTAGGCAACTGGACTTGTTGACTTTA
GAAAATATTAAGCAAACTGAAGAAGCTCTTGACAACCATCGTCTTCCCTTTCCATTACTTGACGCTGGGA
CAATTAAAATGGTTAAAGTTATCGGTCGTCGTTCCCTCGGAGTGCAAAGAATATTTGATATTGGTCTTCC
CCAAGACCATAATTTTCTGCTAGCCAATGGGGCGATCGCCGCCGCCTGCTTCAACGAATTCGAATTCCTC
GAGGGAGTGCAGGTGGAAACCATCTCCCCAGGTGACGGGCGCACCTTCCCCAAGCGCGGCCAGACCTGCG
TGGTGCACTACACCGGGATGCTTGGAGATGGAAAGAAAGTTGACTCCTCCCGGGACAGAAACAAGCCCTT
TAAGTTTATGCTAGGCAAGCAGGAGGTGATCCGAGGCTGGGAAGAAGGGGTTGCCCAGATGAGTGTGGGT
CAGGGAGCCAAACTGACTATATCTCCAGATTATGCCTATGGTGCCACTGGGCACCCAGGCATCATCCCAC
CACATGCCACTCTCGTCTTCGATGTGGAGCTTCTAGAACTGGAATGATCGACAATCAACCTCTGGATTAC
AAAATTTGTGAAAGATTGACTGGTATTCTTAACTATGTTGCTCCTTTTACGCTATGTGGATACGCTGCTT
TAATGCCTTTGTATCATGCGTTAACTAAACTTGTTTATTGCAGCTTATAATGGTTACAAATAAAGCAATA
GCATCACAAATTTCACAAATAAAGCATTTTTTTCACTGCATTCTAGTTGTGGTTTGTCCAAACTCATCAA
TGTATCTTATCATGTCTGGAATTGACTCAAATGATGTCAATTAGTCTATCAGAAGCTCATCTGGTCTCCC
TTCCGGGGGACAAGACATCCCTGTTTAATATTTAAACAGCAGTGTTCCCAAACTGGGTTCTTATATCCCT
TGCTCTGGTCAACCAGGTTGCAGGGTTTCCTGTCCTCACAGGAACGAAGTCCCTAAAGAAACAGTGGCAG
CCAGGTTTAGCCCCGGAATTGACTGGATTCCTTTTTTAGGGCCCATTGGTATGGCTTTTTCCCCGTATCC
CCCCAGGTGTCTGCAGGCTCAAAGAGCAGCGAGAAGCGTTCAGAGGAAAGCGATCCCGTGCCACCTTCCC
CGTGCCCGGGCTGTCCCCGCACGCTGCCGGCTCGGGGATGCGGGGGGAGCGCCGGACCGGAGCGGAGCCC
CGGGCGGCTCGCTGCTGCCCCCTAGCGGGGGAGGGACGTAATTACATCCCTGGGGGCTTTGGGGGGGGGC
TGTCCCTGATATCTATAACAAGAAAATATATATATAATAAGTTATCACGTAAGTAGAACATGAAATAACA
ATATAATTATCGTATGAGTTAAATCTTAAAAGTCACGTAAAAGATAATCATGCGTCATTTTGACTCACGC
GGTCGTTATAGTTCAAAATCAGTGACACTTACCGCATTGACAAGCACGCCTCACGGGAGCTCCAAGCGGC
GACTGAGATGTCCTAAATGCACAGCGACGGATTCGCGCTATTTAGAAAGAGAGAGCAATATTTCAAGAAT
GCATGCGTCAATTTTACGCAGACTATCTTTCTAGGGTTAATCTAGCTGCATCAGGATCATATCGTCGGGT
CTTTTTTCCGGCTCAGTCATCGCCCAAGCTGGCGCTATCTGGGCATCGGGGAGGAAGAAGCCCGTGCCTT
TTCCCGCGAGGTTGAAGCGGCATGGAAAGAGTTTGCCGAGGATGACTGCTGCTGCATTGACGTTGAGCGA
AAACGCACGTTTACCATGATGATTCGGGAAGGTGTGGCCATGCACGCCTTTAACGGTGAACTGTTCGTTC
AGGCCACCTGGGATACCAGTTCGTCGCGGCTTTTCCGGACACAGTTCCGGATGGTCAGCCCGAAGCGCAT
CAGCAACCCGAACAATACCGGCGACAGCCGGAACTGCCGTGCCGGTGTGCAGATTAATGACAGCGGTGCG
GCGCTGGGATATTACGTCAGCGAGGACGGGTATCCTGGCTGGATGCCGCAGAAATGGACATGGATACCCC
GTGAGTTACCCGGCGGGCGCGCTTGGCGTAATCATGGTCATAGCTGTTTCCTGTGTGAAATTGTTATCCG
CTCACAATTCCACACAACATACGAGCCGGAAGCATAAAGTGTAAAGCCTGGGGTGCCTAATGAGTGAGCT
AACTCACATTAATTGCGTTGCGCTCACTGCCCGCTTTCCAGTCGGGAAACCTGTCGTGCCAGCTGCATTA
ATGAATCGGCCAACGCGCGGGGAGAGGCGGTTTGCGTATTGGGCGCTCTTCCGCTTCCTCGCTCACTGAC
TCGCTGCGCTCGGTCGTTCGGCTGCGGCGAGCGGTATCAGCTCACTCAAAGGCGGTAATACGGTTATCCA
CAGAATCAGGGGATAACGCAGGAAAGAACATGTGAGCAAAAGGCCAGCAAAAGGCCAGGAACCGTAAAAA
GGCCGCGTTGCTGGCGTTTTTCCATAGGCTCCGCCCCCCTGACGAGCATCACAAAAATCGACGCTCAAGT
CAGAGGTGGCGAAACCCGACAGGACTATAAAGATACCAGGCGTTTCCCCCTGGAAGCTCCCTCGTGCGCT
CTCCTGTTCCGACCCTGCCGCTTACCGGATACCTGTCCGCCTTTCTCCCTTCGGGAAGCGTGGCGCTTTC
TCATAGCTCACGCTGTAGGTATCTCAGTTCGGTGTAGGTCGTTCGCTCCAAGCTGGGCTGTGTGCACGAA
CCCCCCGTTCAGCCCGACCGCTGCGCCTTATCCGGTAACTATCGTCTTGAGTCCAACCCGGTAAGACACG
ACTTATCGCCACTGGCAGCAGCCACTGGTAACAGGATTAGCAGAGCGAGGTATGTAGGCGGTGCTACAGA
GTTCTTGAAGTGGTGGCCTAACTACGGCTACACTAGAAGAACAGTATTTGGTATCTGCGCTCTGCTGAAG
CCAGTTACCTTCGGAAAAAGAGTTGGTAGCTCTTGATCCGGCAAACAAACCACCGCTGGTAGCGGTGGTT
TTTTTGTTTGCAAGCAGCAGATTACGCGCAGAAAAAAAGGATCTCAAGAAGATCCTTTGATCTTTTCTAC
GGGGTCTGACGCTCAGTGGAACGAAAACTCACGTTAAGGGATTTTGGTCATGAGATTATCAAAAAGGATC
TTCACCTAGATCCTTTTAAATTAAAAATGAAGTTTTAAATCAATCTAAAGTATATATGAGTAAACTTGGT
CTGACAGTTACCAATGCTTAATCAGTGAGGCACCTATCTCAGCGATCTGTCTATTTCGTTCATCCATAGT
TGCCTGACTCCCCGTCGTGTAGATAACTACGATACGGGAGGGCTTACCATCTGGCCCCAGTGCTGCAATG
ATACCGCGAGACCCACGCTCACCGGCTCCAGATTTATCAGCAATAAACCAGCCAGCCGGAAGGGCCGAGC
GCAGAAGTGGTCCTGCAACTTTATCCGCCTCCATCCAGTCTATTAATTGTTGCCGGGAAGCTAGAGTAAG
TAGTTCGCCAGTTAATAGTTTGCGCAACGTTGTTGCCATTGCTACAGGCATCGTGGTGTCACGCTCGTCG
TTTGGTATGGCTTCATTCAGCTCCGGTTCCCAACGATCAAGGCGAGTTACATGATCCCCCATGTTGTGCA
AAAAAGCGGTTAGCTCCTTCGGTCCTCCGATCGTTGTCAGAAGTAAGTTGGCCGCAGTGTTATCACTCAT
GGTTATGGCAGCACTGCATAATTCTCTTACTGTCATGCCATCCGTAAGATGCTTTTCTGTGACTGGTGAG
TACTCAACCAAGTCATTCTGAGAATAGTGTATGCGGCGACCGAGTTGCTCTTGCCCGGCGTCAATACGGG
ATAATACCGCGCCACATAGCAGAACTTTAAAAGTGCTCATCATTGGAAAACGTTCTTCGGGGCGAAAACT
CTCAAGGATCTTACCGCTGTTGAGATCCAGTTCGATGTAACCCACTCGTGCACCCAACTGATCTTCAGCA
TCTTTTACTTTCACCAGCGTTTCTGGGTGAGCAAAAACAGGAAGGCAAAATGCCGCAAAAAAGGGAATAA
GGGCGACACGGAAATGTTGAATACTCATACTCTTCCTTTTTCAATATTATTGAAGCATTTATCAGGGT
